>Addgene plasmid #35703 | pEYFP-Syx2 | addgene partial sequence | sequence record 44631 | EGFP-C 5'-CATGGTCCTGCTGGAGTTCGTG-3'
CTGTACAAGTCCGGACTCAGATCTGGGACAGGACCGGGCGTCTCCGGGCGCCGAGCAGCAGCCAGGCCCA
GCTCTGAGCTACCCTCCCCAGACTCCCAGCTCCTCTGGGTCGGGGGTCATGCCCACAGCAGCGACAGCCA
GGTATGCCATCATGCCGACTGCCAGCAGCTGCACCACCGGGGGCCTCTCAACCTGTGTGAGACCTGTGAT
AGCAAGTTCCACAGCACCCTGCACTACGACGGCCATGTCCGATTTGACCTGCCCCCGCAAGGCTCTGTCC
TGGCCCGGAATGTTTCCACCCGGTCCTGTCCTCCCCGCACCAGCCCTGCTGCAGACCTGGAGGAAGAAGA
GGAAGGCTGTACCGACGGAAAAGGGGACCGGAAGAGCGCCGGCCTAAAAATCTCTAAGAAGAAAGCAAGG
AGGAGACACACAGATGACCCGAGCAAGGAGTGCTTCACCTTGAAATTCGACCTGAACGTGGACATCGAAA
CAGAAATTGTGCCAGCCATGAAGAAGAAGTCACTGGGGGAAGTACTGCTGCCTGTGTTTGAGAGGAAGGG
CATCGCACTGGGCAAGGTAGACATCTACCTGGATCAATCCAACACACCCCTGTCCCTCACCTTCGAGGCC
TACAAGTTTGGAGGACACTACCTGCGGGTCAAAGCCAAGCCGGGGGACGAGGGC
