>Addgene plasmid #35703 | pEYFP-Syx2 | addgene partial sequence | sequence record 45292 | SV40pA-R 5'-GAAATTTGTGATGCTATTGC-3'
ACAACAACAATTGCATTCATTTTATGTTTCAGGTTCAGGGGGAGGTGTGGGAGGTTTTTTAAAGCAAGTA
AAACCTCTACAAATGTGGTATGGCTGATTATGATCAGTTATCTAGATCCGGTGGATCCACTAGTAACGGC
CGCCAGTGTGCTGGAATTCGCCCTTGCGGTGAAGCAGGTGCTGCATCCCCAGAGGACAGGGCTCTCTACT
GTCTCTTATTCAGTGGCACCCTAGGGGTCTCCTGCTCACACCTCCCTGCAAGGGGTGGGAAGAAAGTCCA
TCTTGGCTGGTGGCAATCACAAAATGGTTCTAGCGAAACCCTCACCTCTGCCACAGCCCTCTCCCCCCTT
CACTCCAGCCTGCTAGATACCCCACGCCCGCCCAGCCACTAGAGTGGGTCGAAAGCTCTGCTTCCCATTC
AGCCTCCAGAGGCTGATCGTCGCAGACATGGCTGTCACTACCCACTACCCATGCCATCACAGAATCATCT
GTCCCTCCCCTGGCCGGGCCACTCACGAGGCAGTGAGCGTGGAGTTGAGCAGCAGGGTGGTCCTGATCCG
GTAGAGCTGGGCCAGGGTCAGCTTCCTGTGTTGAGCAGAGACCCCTGAGGGAGGCTCAGACTGCACCCTG
GACATAGTCCCAGAAGGCATCTCTCTGCATCTCCTTCGGGCAGAATCTGCAGGTCCCCCAGTCATGTGGC
TAGGTCTGTTCTCAGATTCTGACAACTGAGGGCCATGGCAGGGGTCACACATCCCTGGACCATTCCAGCC
AGGACCACCTTCCTGAAGGGGGCGCTGAGTCCTAACCCCAGGGGCCACAGAGATCAGGCACAGTTCTGAC
AGGCTGCGGCTGGGAGC
