>Addgene plasmid #35703 | pEYFP-Syx2 | addgene partial sequence | sequence record 46228 | EXFP-R 5'-GTCTTGTAGTTGCCGTCGTC-3'
CCTTCGGGCATGGCGGACTTGAAGAAGTCGTGCTGCTTCATGTGGTCGGGGTAGCGGGCGAAGCACTGCA
GGCCGTAGCCGAAGGTGGTCACGAGGGTGGGCCAGGGCACGGGCAGCTTGCCGGTGGTGCAGATGAACTT
CAGGGTCAGCTTGCCGTAGGTGGCATCGCCCTCGCCCTCGCCGGACACGCTGAACTTGTGGCCGTTTACG
TCGCCGTCCAGCTCGACCAGGATGGGCACCACCCCGGTGAACAGCTCCTCGCCCTTGCTCACCATGGTGG
CGACCGGTAGCGCTAGCGGATCTGACGGTTCACTAAACCAGCTCTGCTTATATAGACCTCCCACCGTACA
CGCCTACCGCCCATTTGCGTCAATGGGGCGGAGTTGTTACGACATTTTGGAAAGTCCCGTTGATTTTGGT
GCCAAAACAAACTCCCATTGACGTCAATGGGGTGGAGACTTGGAAATCCCCGTGAGTCAAACCGCTATCC
ACGCCCATTGATGTACTGCCAAAACCGCATCACCATGGTAATAGCGATGACTAATACGTAGATGTACTGC
CAAGTAGGAAAGTCCCATAAGGTCATGTACTGGGCATAATGCCAGGCGGGCCATTTACCGTCATTGACGT
CAATAGGGGGCGTACTTGGCATATGATACACTTGATGTACTGCCAAGTGGGCAGTTTACCGTAAATACTC
CACCCATTGACGTCAATGGAAAGTCCCTATTGGCGTTACTATGGGAACATACGTCATTATTGACGTCAAT
GGGCGGGGGTCGTTGGGCGGTCAGCCAGGCGGGCCATTTACTGTAAGTTATGTAACGCGGAACTCCATAT
ATG
