[The description below was written by a language model from this plasmid's Addgene catalogue record.]
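Description:
pEYFP-Syx2 is a mammalian expression plasmid built on the Clontech pEYFP-C backbone (about 4.7 kb without insert). It carries a roughly 3.2 kb mouse cDNA encoding Syx2, a form of the synectin-binding RhoA exchange factor encoded by the Plekhg5 (Syx) gene. The insert was placed between BglII and BamHI sites, both of which remain intact. This positions it downstream of, and in frame with, the backbone's enhanced yellow fluorescent protein, so the product is an N-terminally EYFP-tagged Syx2 fusion. Transcription is driven by the CMV promoter, a strong constitutive promoter suited to transient or stable expression in a broad range of mammalian cell lines.

The plasmid is maintained in E. coli at high copy under kanamycin selection. In mammalian cells, neomycin resistance allows G418 selection of stable transfectants. No feature table accompanies the record, so other backbone elements such as origins and polyadenylation signals are not itemised.

The coding sequence differs from the GenBank reference protein by an R205K substitution. The depositor attributes this to the original mouse cDNA clone rather than to a cloning error, and states that the plasmid matches the one used in the associated publication. That work examined a PDZ-binding motif as a determinant of Rho guanine exchange factor function and cell phenotype. The construct is therefore suited to visualising the subcellular localisation of Syx2 by fluorescence microscopy and to studying the effects of its overexpression on RhoA-related signalling and cell behaviour. The record does not spell out how Syx2 differs from other Syx forms.
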