Addgene plasmid #35703: pEYFP-Syx2
Depositing lab: Arie Horowitz. Depositing organization: Dartmouth College and Medical School. Publication: A PDZ-binding motif as a critical determinant of Rho guanine exchange factor function and cell phenotype. Liu M, Horowitz A. Mol Biol Cell. 2006 Apr;17(4):1880-7. Epub 2006 Feb 8. 10.1091/mbc.e06-01-0002 PubMed 16467373.
Backbone
  Vector backbone: pEYFP-C
  Backbone manufacturer: Clontech
  Backbone size w/o insert (bp): 4700
  Vector type: Mammalian Expression
  Selectable markers: Neomycin (select with G418)
Growth in bacteria
  Bacterial resistance: Kanamycin, 50 μg/mL
  Growth temperature: 37°C
  Growth strain: DH5alpha
  Copy number: High Copy
Gene/Insert
  Gene/Insert name: Syx2 (alt name: synectin-binding RhoA ex-change factor)
  Species: M. musculus (mouse)
  Insert size (bp): 3213
  Mutation: R205K
  Entrez Gene: Plekhg5 (a.k.a. Syx)
  Promoter: CMV
  Tag / fusion protein: EYFP (N terminal on backbone)
  Cloning method: Restriction Enzyme; 5′ cloning site BglII (not destroyed); 3′ cloning site BamHI (not destroyed)
  Sequencing primers: 5′ EGFP-C
Terms and licenses: Academic/Nonprofit Terms; Industry Terms: Not Available to Industry
Depositor comments: This construct contains a R205K mutation when compared to GenBank ID NP_001004156.1 This mutation reflects the sequence of the original mouse cDNA clone and was not introduced erroneously. The plasmid is exactly as described in the associated publication.
How to cite: pEYFP-Syx2 was a gift from Arie Horowitz (Addgene plasmid # 35703 ; http://n2t.net/addgene:35703 ; RRID:Addgene_35703)
